Addgene plasmid #47311: pZH051
Purpose: Expresses Tsr-Venus-Ubiquitin-CI
Depositing lab: Jie Xiao. Depositing organization: Johns Hopkins University and School of Medicine. Publication: Stochastic expression dynamics of a transcription factor revealed by single-molecule noise analysis. Hensel Z, Feng H, Han B, Hatem C, Wang J, Xiao J. Nat Struct Mol Biol. 2012 Aug;19(8):797-802. doi: 10.1038/nsmb.2336. Epub 2012 Jul 1. PubMed 22751020.
Backbone
  Vector backbone: pBR322
  Backbone manufacturer: NEB
  Backbone size w/o insert (bp): 4225
  Total vector size (bp): 9600
  Vector type: Bacterial Expression
Growth in bacteria
  Bacterial resistance: Kanamycin, 50 μg/mL
  Growth temperature: 37°C
  Growth strain: DH5alpha
  Growth instructions: can grow at 30C, 37C or RT
  Copy number: Unknown
Gene/Insert
  Gene/Insert name: wild type immunity region of lambda phage with tsr-venus-ub-cI
  Insert size (bp): 5375
  Promoter: PR; PRM
  Tag / fusion protein: CI (N terminal on insert)
  Cloning method: Ligation Independent Cloning
  Sequencing primers: 5′ ctatcgactacgcgatcatgg; 3′ cgatcttccccatcggtgatg
Terms and licenses: Academic/Nonprofit Terms; Industry Terms: Not Available to Industry
How to cite: pZH051 was a gift from Jie Xiao (Addgene plasmid # 47311 ; http://n2t.net/addgene:47311 ; RRID:Addgene_47311)
