[The description below was written by a language model from this plasmid's Addgene catalogue record.]
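Description:
pZH051 is a bacterial expression plasmid of about 9.6 kb built on the pBR322 backbone and propagated in E. coli under kanamycin selection. The record lists its copy number as unknown and includes no feature table, so the origin of replication and the position of the resistance cassette can only be inferred from the pBR322 parentage rather than confirmed.

The roughly 5.4 kb insert, introduced by ligation-independent cloning, is the wild-type immunity region of bacteriophage lambda in which the cI repressor gene has been extended into a tsr-venus-ub-cI fusion. The listed promoters are the native lambda PR and PRM. PRM drives cI and is itself regulated by CI binding at the adjacent operators, while PR is the divergent lytic promoter repressed by CI, so the fusion remains under the phage's natural autoregulatory circuitry.

In the fusion, Tsr is a membrane-targeting E. coli chemoreceptor, Venus is a yellow fluorescent protein, and ubiquitin acts as a cleavable linker. In designs of this type, a co-expressed deubiquitinating protease cleaves after ubiquitin. This releases untagged, functional CI while leaving one membrane-anchored, slowly diffusing Tsr-Venus reporter per CI molecule produced. The record does not state whether such a protease is encoded on this plasmid. The tag field names CI as an N-terminal fusion partner, which does not obviously match the order implied by the insert name, where CI sits at the C-terminal end.

The associated work concerns single-molecule noise analysis of transcription factor expression. This suggests the construct is used to count CI production events in living cells and to study stochastic expression dynamics of the lambda repressor.
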