>Addgene plasmid #47311 | pZH051 | addgene partial sequence | sequence record 69966 | pBRforBam 5'-CTTGGAGCCACTATCGAC-3'
AATGTGTAAGAGCGGGGTTATTTATGCTGTTGTTTTTTTGTTACTCGGGAAGGGCTTTACCTCTTCCGCA
TAAACGCTTCCATCAGCGTTTATAGTTAAAAAAATCTTTCGGCCTGCATGAATGGCCTTGTTGATCGCGC
TTTGATATACGCCGAGATCTTTAGCTGTCTTGGTTTGCCCAAAGCGCATTGCATAATCTTTCAGGGTTAT
GCGTTGTTCCATACAACCTCCTTAGTACATGCAACCATTATCACCGCCAGAGGTAAAATAGTCAACACGC
ACGGTGTTAGATATTTATCCCTTGCGGTGATAGATTTAACTCGAGCACACAGGAAACAGCTATGTTAAAA
CGTATCAAAATTGTGACCAGCTTACTGCTGGTTTTGGCCGTTTTTGGCCTTTTACAACTGACATCAGGCG
GTCTGTTCTTTAATGCCTTAAAGAATGACAAAGAAAATTTCACTGTTTTACAAACCATTCGCCAGCAGCA
ATCCACGCTGAATGGCAGCTGGGTCGCGTTGTTGCAGACGCGTAACACCCTCAACCGCGCGGGTATCCGC
TACATGATGGATCAGAATAATATTGGTAGCGGTTCAACCGTTGCTGAGCTGATGGAGAGTGCCAGTATTT
CGCTGAAACAGGCGGAAAAAAACTGGGCGGATTACGAAGCGTTGCCGCGTGACCCGCGTCAGAGCACCGC
CGCAGCGGCAGAGATCAAACGTAATTACGATATTTATCACAATGCGCTGGCGGAGCTGATCCAACTGTTA
GGTGCAGGCAAAATCAACGAGTTCTTTGATCAGCCGACCCAGGGATATCAGGACG
