>Addgene plasmid #47311 | pZH051 | addgene partial sequence | sequence record 70666 | EGFP-C 5'-CATGGTCCTGCTGGAGTTCGTG-3'
TGCGGTCTCGAGATGCAGATTTTCGTCAAGACTTTGACCGGTAAAACCATAACATTGGAAGTTGAATCTT
CCGATACCATCGACAACGTTAAGTCGAAAATTCAAGACAAGGAAGGTATCCCTCCAGATCAACAAAGATT
GATCTTTGCCGGTAAGCAGCTAGAAGACGGTAGAACGCTGTCTGATTACAACATTCAGAAGGAGTCCACC
TTACATCTTGTGCTAAGGCTAAGAGGTGGTATGAGCACAAAAAAGAAA
[261 nt withheld, positions 259-519]
ATGCAGCCGTCACTTAGAAGTGAGTATGAGTACCCTGTTTTTTCTCATGTTCAGGCAGGGATGTTCTCAC
CTGAGCTTAGAACCTTTACCAAAGGTGATGCGGAGAGATGGGTAAGCACAACCAAAAAAGCCAGTGATTC
TGCATTCTGGCTTGAGGTTGAAGGTAATTCCATGACCGCACCAACAGGCTCCAAGCCAAGCTTTCCTGAC
GGAATGTTAATTCTCGTTGACCCTGAGCAGGCTGTTGAGCCAGGTGATTTCTGCATAGCCAGA
