>Addgene plasmid #47311 | pZH051 | addgene partial sequence | sequence record 70668 | EGFP-N 5'-CGTCGCCGTCCAGCTCGACCAG-3'
TAAACCACCTCTTAGCCTTAGCACAAGATGATCAACCACTTTGTACAAGAAAGCTGGGTCGGCGCGCCCA
CCCTTAAATGTTTCCCAGATTCTCCTCGCTATCTGCCACGGCCATTTTACGCGGCGCAGCTGGCGTCACG
GTTTTTACCACAGCCGATGTTTCACGCTGCTGTTGCTGAATCCGGAACACTGCCACTGCTTCGGTCAGGC
GACTGGCCTGCTCTTCCAGCGCGGCGGCGGCAGCGGCAGACTCTTCCACCAGCGCGGCGTTCTGTTGAGT
TACCCGGTCCATCTCAGCAACCGCTAAGCCAACCTGATCGATACCACGGCTCTGCTCATCAGAAGCAGAA
GCAATTTCGCCCATAATGTCCGTCACGCGGGTCACGGCGCTGACAATCTCCGCCATTGTTTCCCCGGCGC
TTTCGACCAGCGTAGAGCCAACATCCACTTTCCCCACCGAGTCTTCAATCAGGCTTTTAATTTCACGAGC
CGCCTGGGCGCTGCGCTGGGCCAGATTACGCACTTCTCCCGCGACCACCGCAAAACCGCGCCCTTGCTCA
CCCGCACGCGCAGCCTCAACCGCCGCGTTCAAAGCCAGAATATTGGTCTGGAAGGCAATGCCGTCAATTA
CGCTGATAATATCGGCGATTTTCTGCGAACTGGTGGAGATATCGCGCATAGTCTGCACCACGTTATCTAC
CACTTTACCGCCGCGTTGCGCCGTTTCAGAAGCACTTAACGCCAGATGGCTGGCCTGGCGCGCATTTTCG
GCGTTCTGCTTCACCGTTGCGGTCAGTTGCTCCATGCTGGCTGCCGTCTCTTCC
